>Addgene plasmid #22125 | pcDNA3-myc-Ataxin3Q28 | addgene partial sequence | sequence record 27936 | 22125 with T7
AGAACTCATCTCTGAAGAGGATCTGTCTAGAGGATCCATAAACATGGAGTCCATCTTCCACGAGAAACAA
GAAGGCTCACTTTGTGCTCAACATTGCCTGAATAACTTATTGCAAGGAGAATATTTTAGCCCTGTGGAAT
TATCCTCAATTGCACATCAGCTGGATGAGGAGGAGAGGATGAGAATGGCAGAAGGAGGAGTTACTAGTGA
AGATTATCGCACGTTTTTACAGCAGCCTTCTGGAAATATGGATGACAGTGGTTTTTTCTCTATTCAGGTT
ATAAGCAATGCCTTGAAAGTTTGGGGTTTAGAACTAATCCTGTTCAACAGTCCAGAGTATCAGAGGCTCA
GGATCGATCCTATAAATGAAAGATCATTTATATGCAATTATAAGGAACACTGGTTTACAGTTAGAAAATT
AGGAAAACAGTGGTTTAACTTGAATTCTCTCTTGACGGGTCCAGAATTAATATCAGATACATATCTTGCA
CTTTTCTTGGCTCAATTACAACAGGAAGGTTATTCTATATTTGTTGTTAAGGGTGATCTGCCAGATTGCG
AAGCTGACCAACTCCTGCAGATGATTAGGGTCCAACAGATGCATCGACCAAAACTTATTGGAGAAGAATT
AGCACAACTAAAAGAGCAAAGAGTCCATAAAACAGACCTGGAACGAATGTTAGAAGCAAATGATGGCTC
