>Addgene plasmid #22125 | pcDNA3-myc-Ataxin3Q28 | addgene partial sequence | sequence record 27937 | 22125 with BGH-rev
CTATAGAATAGGGCCCTCTAGATGCATGCTCGAGCGGCCGCTCTAGAACTAGTGGATCCCCCGGGCTGCA
GGAATTCACCAGCCTTAGGCGGATCCGCTCTTATGTCAGATAAAGTGTGAAGGTAGCGAACATGATGAAT
GGTGAGCAGGCCTTACCTAGATCACTCCCAAGTGCTCCTGAACTGGTGGCTGGCCTTTCACATGGATGTG
AACTCTGTCCTGATAGGTCCCCCTGCTGCTGCTGCTGCTGCTGCTGCTGCTGCTGCTGCTGCTGCTGCTG
CTGCTGCTGCTGCTGCTGTTGCTGCTTTTGCTGCTGTTTTTCAAAGTAGGCTTCCCGTCTCTTCCGAAGC
TCTTCTGAAGTAAGATTTGTACCTGATGTCTGTGTCATATCTTGAGATATGTTTCTGGAACTACCTTGCA
TACTTAGCTGAATAGCCCTGCGGAGATCTGCTTCCTCATCTTCCATGTCAATTTCTTGGCGACTTAGTGC
CAGAGCCCTCTGCAAATCCTCCTCATCTTCGTCTAACATTCCTGAGCCATCATTTGCTTCTAACATTCGT
TCCAGGTCTGTTTTATGGACTCTTTGCTCTTTTAGTTGTGCTAATTCTTCTCCAATAAGTTTTGGTCGAT
GCATCTGTTGGACCCTAATCATCTGCAGGAGTTGGTCAGCTTCGCAATCTGGCAGATCACCCTTAACAAC
AAATATAGAATAACCTTCCTGTTGTAATTGAGCCAAGAAAAGTGCAAGATATGTATCTGATATTAATTCT
GGACCCGTCAAGAGAGAATTCAAGTTAAACCACTGTTTTCCTAATTTTCTAACTGTAAACCAGTGTTCCT
TATAATTGCATATAAATGATCTTTCATTTATAGGATCGATCCTGA
