[The description below was written by a language model from this plasmid's Addgene catalogue record.]
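Description:
pcDNA3-myc-Ataxin3Q28 is a mammalian expression plasmid built on the Invitrogen pcDNA3 backbone (about 5.4 kb without insert) and carrying a roughly 1.1 kb human ATXN3 (ataxin-3) coding insert. It is maintained in E. coli as a high-copy plasmid under ampicillin selection. The backbone also provides a neomycin resistance marker, so transfected mammalian cells can be selected with G418 to derive stable lines. No feature table accompanies the record, so the regulatory elements are not listed explicitly. However, pcDNA3 normally drives its insert from the CMV immediate-early promoter and terminates transcripts with the bovine growth hormone polyadenylation signal, which is consistent with the CMV-forward and BGH-reverse sequencing primers recorded for this clone.

The insert was placed between BglII and NotI sites by restriction cloning, and the record does not say whether those sites survived. It is fused at its N-terminus to a myc epitope tag, allowing the protein to be detected or immunoprecipitated with anti-myc antibodies. The "Q28" in the name suggests a polyglutamine tract of 28 residues, although the record does not describe this directly. Ataxin-3 is a deubiquitinating enzyme whose polyglutamine expansion causes Machado-Joseph disease (spinocerebellar ataxia type 3), and a tract of this length would fall in the normal, non-pathogenic range. The record does not state an intended use, but such a construct would typically be used for transient or stable expression of tagged, non-expanded ataxin-3 in cultured mammalian cells, for example as a comparison for expanded-repeat versions in studies of localization, aggregation, or enzymatic function.
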