Addgene plasmid #22125: pcDNA3-myc-Ataxin3Q28
Depositing lab: Henry Paulson. Depositing organization: University of Michigan.
Backbone
  Vector backbone: pcDNA3
  Backbone manufacturer: Invitrogen
  Backbone size w/o insert (bp): 5446
  Vector type: Mammalian Expression
  Selectable markers: Neomycin (select with G418)
Growth in bacteria
  Bacterial resistance: Ampicillin, 100 μg/mL
  Growth temperature: 37°C
  Growth strain: DH5alpha
  Copy number: High Copy
Gene/Insert
  Gene/Insert name: Ataxin 3
  Species: H. sapiens (human)
  Insert size (bp): 1100
  Entrez Gene: ATXN3 (a.k.a. AT3, ATX3, JOS, MJD, MJD1, SCA3)
  Tag / fusion protein: myc (N terminal on insert)
  Cloning method: Restriction Enzyme; 5′ cloning site BglII (unknown if destroyed); 3′ cloning site NotI (unknown if destroyed)
  Sequencing primers: 5′ CMV-F; 3′ BGH-rev
Terms and licenses: Academic/Nonprofit Terms; Industry Terms: Not Available to Industry
How to cite: pcDNA3-myc-Ataxin3Q28 was a gift from Henry Paulson (Addgene plasmid # 22125 ; http://n2t.net/addgene:22125 ; RRID:Addgene_22125)
